[The description below was written by a language model from this plasmid's Addgene catalogue record and pLannotate feature annotations shown in this document.]
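Description:
pHH0103 WWP2 WW domain #4 is a bacterial expression plasmid of about 6.9 kb for producing the fourth WW domain of the human E3 ubiquitin ligase WWP2 as a GST fusion in E. coli. The 183 bp insert, codon-optimised for bacterial expression, was cloned between SfiI and NotI sites in the pHH0103 backbone. Transcription is driven by the hybrid tac promoter, followed by a lac operator, and the plasmid carries its own lacI gene under the lacIq promoter, so expression is repressed until induced with IPTG. The annotated reading frame begins with a 6xHis tag, continues into Schistosoma japonicum GST, and then reaches the WW domain. The depositor notes a linker between GST and the domain whose sequence resembles a TEV protease recognition motif, which would allow the tag to be removed. The annotation software labels the insert region as a YAP1 fragment, which most likely reflects homology among WW domains rather than actual YAP1 sequence. A bacteriophage fd terminator lies just downstream.

The plasmid replicates from a ColE1/pMB1-type origin and is selected with ampicillin through the AmpR β-lactamase gene; the record lists copy number as unknown. An f1 origin is also present, along with a pBR322 bom region and fragments of rop, the tetracycline resistance gene and M13 gene III. The gene III fragments sit after the terminator and suggest the backbone derives from a phagemid display vector, though the record does not say so. The dual His and GST tags suit affinity purification of the isolated domain, for example for studies of WW domain binding to peptide ligands, although the record states only bacterial expression as the purpose.
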