Addgene plasmid #104215: pHH0103 WWP2 WW domain #4
Purpose: Bacterial expression of WW domain #4 from WWP2
Depositing lab: Sachdev Sidhu & Marius Sudol. Depositing organization: National University of Singapore.
Backbone
  Vector backbone: pHH0103
  Vector type: Bacterial Expression
Growth in bacteria
  Bacterial resistance: Ampicillin, 100 μg/mL
  Growth temperature: 37°C
  Growth strain: DH5alpha
  Copy number: Unknown
Gene/Insert
  Gene/Insert name: WWP2 WW domain #4
  Species: H. sapiens (human)
  Insert size (bp): 183
  Mutation: codon optimized for expression in bacteria
  Entrez Gene: WWP2 (a.k.a. AIP2, WWp2-like)
  Promoter: tac
  Tag / fusion protein: GST (N terminal on backbone)
  Cloning method: Restriction Enzyme; 5′ cloning site SfiI (unknown if destroyed); 3′ cloning site NotI (unknown if destroyed)
  Sequencing primers: 5′ pGEX-5'
Terms and licenses: Academic/Nonprofit Terms; Industry Terms: Not Available to Industry
Depositor comments: Amino acid sequence: Linker - ENLYFQGRRASV(gagctc) and WW domain - QEPALPPGWEMKYTSEGVRYFVDHNTRTTTFKDPRPGFE
How to cite: pHH0103 WWP2 WW domain #4 was a gift from Sachdev Sidhu & Marius Sudol (Addgene plasmid # 104215 ; http://n2t.net/addgene:104215 ; RRID:Addgene_104215)
