Features (pLannotate 1.2.2; 21 found; start..end, strand, type, name):
      1..29      +  promoter       tac promoter: strong E. coli promoter; hybrid between the trp and lac UV5 promoters
     37..53      +  protein_bind   lac operator: The lac repressor binds to the lac operator to inhibit transcription in E. coli. This inhibition can be relieved by adding lactose or isopropyl-β-D-thiogalactopyranoside (IPTG). lac repressor encoded by lacI
    138..155     +  CDS            6xHis: 6xHis affinity tag
    171..824     +  CDS            GST26_SCHJA: Experimental evidence at protein level: Swiss-Prot protein existence level 1. GST isoenzymes appear to play a central role in the parasite detoxification system. Other functions are also suspected including a role in increasing the solubility of haematin in the parasite gut. From Schistosoma japonicum (Blood fluke).
    927..1052    +  CDS            yap1 (fragment): YAP1_ORYLA - Also known as hir From Oryzias latipes (Japanese rice fish) (Japanese killifish).
   1083..1130    +  terminator     fd terminator (sequence withheld): central terminator from bacteriophage fd (Otsuka and Kunisawa, 1982)
   1135..1347    +  CDS            M13 gene III (fragment) (sequence partly withheld): pIII; III; minor coat protein
   1362..1832    +  CDS            M13 gene III (fragment) (sequence partly withheld): pIII; III; minor coat protein
   1854..1924    +  CDS            TcR (fragment): tetracycline efflux protein; tet; confers resistance to tetracycline
   2166..2546    -  CDS            YPB1_ECOLX: Protein predicted: Swiss-Prot protein existence level 4. From Escherichia coli.
   2563..2714    +  CDS            rop (fragment): Rop protein, which maintains plasmids at low copy number; rop
   2750..3178    -  rep_origin     f1 ori (sequence partly withheld): f1 bacteriophage origin of replication; arrow indicates direction of (+) strand synthesis
   3187..3226    +  CDS            rop (fragment): Rop protein, which maintains plasmids at low copy number; rop
   3328..3468    +  misc_feature   bom: basis of mobility region from pBR322
   3654..4241    -  rep_origin     ori: high-copy-number ColE1/pMB1/pBR322/pUC origin of replication
   4412..5272    -  CDS            AmpR: β-lactamase; bla; confers resistance to ampicillin, carbenicillin, and related antibiotics
   5273..5377    -  promoter       AmpR promoter: bla
   5486..5563    +  promoter       lacIq promoter: lacI (mutant); In the lacIq allele, a single base change in the promoter boosts expression of the lacI gene about 10-fold.
   5564..6646    +  CDS            lacI: lac repressor; lacI; The lac repressor binds to the lac operator to inhibit transcription in E. coli. This inhibition can be relieved by adding lactose or isopropyl-β-D-thiogalactopyranoside (IPTG).
   6659..6680    +  protein_bind   CAP binding site: CAP binding activates transcription in the presence of cAMP. E. coli catabolite activator protein
   6699..6716    +  promoter       tet promoter (fragment): E. coli promoter for tetracycline efflux protein gene
>Addgene plasmid #104215 | pHH0103 WWP2 WW domain #4 | addgene full sequence | sequence record 204195 | Addgene NGS Result
TTGACAATTAATCATCGGCTCGTATAATGTGTGGAATTGTGAGCGGATAACAATTTCACACAGGAAACAG
CCAGTCCGTTTAGGTGTTTTCACGAGCACTTCACCAACAAGGACCATAGATTATGAAAATCGAAGAACAC
CATCACCATCACCATTCCAGCGGTAAGCTTATGTCCCCTATACTAGGTTATTGGAAAATTAAGGGCCTTG
TGCAACCCACTCGACTTCTTTTGGAATATCTTGAAGAAAAATATGAAGAGCATTTGTATGAGCGCGATGA
AGGTGATAAATGGCGAAACAAAAAGTTTGAATTGGGTTTGGAGTTTCCCAATCTTCCTTATTATATTGAT
GGTGATGTTAAATTAACACAGTCTATGGCCATCATACGTTATATAGCTGACAAGCACAACATGTTGGGTG
GTTGTCCAAAAGAGCGTGCAGAGATTTCAATGCTTGAAGGAGCGGTTTTGGATATTAGATACGGTGTTTC
GAGAATTGCATATAGTAAAGACTTTGAAACTCTCAAAGTTGATTTTCTTAGCAAGCTACCTGAAATGCTG
AAAATGTTCGAAGATCGTTTATGTCATAAAACATATTTAAATGGTGATCATGTAACCCATCCTGACTTCA
TGTTGTATGACGCTCTTGATGTTGTTTTATACATGGACCCAATGTGCCTGGATGCGTTCCCAAAATTAGT
TTGTTTTAAAAAACGTATTGAAGCTATCCCACAAATTGATAAGTACTTGAAATCCAGCAAGTATATAGCA
TGGCCTTTGCAGGGCTGGCAAGCCACGTTTGGTGGTGGCGACCATCCTCCAAAATCGGATCTGGAAGTTC
TGTTCCAGGGGCCCCTGTCCAGCGGTCTGGTTCCGCGTGGTTCCGGTACCGCGGCCCAGCCGGCCGAAAA
TCTGTACTTCCAAGGTCGTCGTGCCTCTGTGGAGCTCCAAGAACCGGCTCTGCCGCCGGGTTGGGAAATG
AAATATACGTCCGAAGGCGTCCGCTACTTTGTCGATCATAATACCCGCACCACCACCTTTAAAGATCCGC
GTCCGGGCTTCGAATAGGCGGCCGCATA
[142 nt withheld, positions 1079-1220]
C
[98 nt withheld, positions 1222-1319]
AGTTTGTACTGGTGACGAAACTCAGTGTCTAGCTAGAGTGGC
[149 nt withheld, positions 1362-1510]
T
[41 nt withheld, positions 1512-1552]
T
[62 nt withheld, positions 1554-1615]
A
[35 nt withheld, positions 1617-1651]
CCTCCCTCAATCGGTTGAATGTCGCCCTTTTGTCTTTGGCGCTGGTAAACCATATGAA
[86 nt withheld, positions 1710-1795]
T
[54 nt withheld, positions 1797-1850]
CTAGCGCCGCCCTATACCTTGTCTGCCTCCCCGCGTTGCGTCGCGGTGCATGGAGCCGGGCCACCTCGAC
CTGAATGGAAGCCGGCGGCACCTCGCTAACGGATTCACCACTCCAAGAATTGGAGCCAATCAATTCTTGC
GGAGAACTGTGAATGCGCAAACCAACCCTTGGCAGAACATATCCATCGCGTCCGCCATCTCCAGCAGCCG
CACGCGGCGCATCTCGGGCAGCGTTGGGTCCTGGCCACGGGTGCGCATGATCGTGCTCCTGTCGTTGAGG
ACCCGGCTAGGCTGGCGGGGTTGCCTTACTGGTTAGCAGAATGAATCACCGATACGCGAGCGAACGTGAA
GCGACTGCTGCTGCAAAACGTCTGCGACCTGAGCAACAACATGAATGGTCTTCGGTTTCCGTGTTTCGTA
AAGTCTGGAAACGCGGAAGTCAGCGCCCTGCACCATTATGTTCCGGATCTGCATCGCAGGATGCTGCTGG
CTACCCTGTGGAACACCTACATCTGTATTAACGAAGCGCTGGCATTGACCCTGAGTGATTTTTCTCTGGT
CCCGCCGCATCCATACCGCCAGTTGTTTACCCTCACAACGTTCCAGTAACCGGGCATGTTCATCATCAGT
AACCCGTATCGTGAGCATCCTCTCTCGTTTCATCGGTATCATTACCCCCATGAACAGAAATCCCCCTTAC
ACGGAGGCATCAGTGACCAAACAGGAAAAAACCGCCCTTAACATGGCCCGCTTTATCAGAAGCCAGACAT
TAACGCTTCTGGAGAAACTCAACGAGCTGGACGCGGATGAACAGGCAGACATCTGTGAATCGCTTCACGA
CCACGCTGATGAGCTTTACCGCAGGATCCGCGAAATTGTAAGCGTTAATATTTTGTTAAAATTCGCGTTA
AATTTTTGTTAAATCAGCTCATTTTTTAACCAATAGGCCGAAATCGGCAAAATCCCTTATAAATCAAAAG
AATAGACCGAGATAGGGT
[37 nt withheld, positions 2849-2885]
AAAGAACGTGGACTCCAACGTCAAAGG
[49 nt withheld, positions 2913-2961]
T
[91 nt withheld, positions 2963-3053]
G
[124 nt withheld, positions 3055-3178]
CGCGGATCCTGCCTCGCGCGTTTCGGTGATGACGGTGAAAACCTCTGACACATGCAGCTCCCGGAGACGG
TCACAGCTTGTCTGTAAGCGGATGCCGGGAGCAGACAAGCCCGTCAGGGCGCGTCAGCGGGTGTTGGCGG
GTGTCGGGGCGCAGCCATGACCCAGTCACGTAGCGATAGCGGAGTGTATACTGGCTTAACTATGCGGCAT
CAGAGCAGATTGTACTGAGAGTGCACCATATGCGGTGTGAAATACCGCACAGATGCGTAAGGAGAAAATA
CCGCATCAGGCGCTCTTCCGCTTCCTCGCTCACTGACTCGCTGCGCTCGGTCGTTCGGCTGCGGCGAGCG
GTATCAGCTCACTCAAAGGCGGTAATACGGTTATCCACAGAATCAGGGGATAACGCAGGAAAGAACATGT
GAGCAAAAGGCCAGCAAAAGGCCAGGAACCGTAAAAAGGCCGCGTTGCTGGCGTTTTTCCATAGGCTCCG
CCCCCCTGACGAGCATCACAAAAATCGACGCTCAAGTCAGAGGTGGCGAAACCCGACAGGACTATAAAGA
TACCAGGGTTTCCCCCTGGAAGCTCCCTCGTGCGCTCTCCTGTTCCGACCCTGCCGCTTACCGGATACCT
GTCCGCCTTTCTCCCTTCGGGAAGCGTGGCGCTTTCTCATAGCTCACGCTGTAGGTATCTCAGTTCGGTG
TAGGTCGTTCGCTCCAAGCTGGGCTGTGTGCACGAACCCCCCGTTCAGCCCGACCGCTGCGCCTTATCCG
GTAACTATCGTCTTGAGTCCAACCCGGTAAGACACGACTTATCGCCACTGGCAGCAGCCACTGGTAACAG
GATTAGCAGAGCGAGGTATGTAGGCGGTGCTACAGAGTTCTTGAAGTGGTGGCCTAACTACGGCTACACT
AGAAGGACAGTATTTGGTATCTGCGCTCTGCTGAAGCCAGTTACCTTCGGAAAAAGAGTTGGTAGCTCTT
GATCCGGCAAACAAACCACCGCTGGTAGCGGTGGTTTTTTTGTTTGCAAGCAGCAGATTACGCGCAGAAA
AAAAGGATCTCAAGAAGATCCTTTGATCTTTTCTACGGGGTCTGACGCTCAGTGGAACGAAAACTCACGT
TAAGGGATTTTGGTCATGAGATTATCAAAAAGGATCTTCACCTAGATCCTTTTAAATTAAAAATGAAGTT
TTAAATCAATCTAAAGTATATATGAGTAAACTTGGTCTGACAGTTACCAATGCTTAATCAGTGAGGCACC
TATCTCAGCGATCTGTCTATTTCGTTCATCCATAGTTGCCTGACTCCCCGTCGTGTAGATAACTACGATA
CGGGAGGGCTTACCATCTGGCCCCAGTGCTGCAATGATACCGCGAGACCCACGCTCACCGGCTCCAGATT
TATCAGCAATAAACCAGCCAGCCGGAAGGGCCGAGCGCAGAAGTGGTCCTGCAACTTTATCCGCCTCCAT
CCAGTCTATTAATTGTTGCCGGGAAGCTAGAGTAAGTAGTTCGCCAGTTAATAGTTTGCGCAACGTTGTT
GCCATTGCTGCAGGCATCGTGGTGTCACGCTCGTCGTTTGGTATGGCTTCATTCAGCTCCGGTTCCCAAC
GATCAAGGCGAGTTACATGATCCCCCATGTTGTGCAAAAAAGCGGTTAGCTCCTTCGGTCCTCCGATCGT
TGTCAGAAGTAAGTTGGCCGCAGTGTTATCACTCATGGTTATGGCAGCACTGCATAATTCTCTTACTGTC
ATGCCATCCGTAAGATGCTTTTCTGTGACTGGTGAGTACTCAACCAAGTCATTCTGAGAATAGTGTATGC
GGCGACCGAGTTGCTCTTGCCCGGCGTCAACACGGGATAATACCGCGCCACATAGCAGAACTTTAAAAGT
GCTCATCATTGGAAAACGTTCTTCGGGGCGAAAACTCTCAAGGATCTTACCGCTGTTGAGATCCAGTTCG
ATGTAACCCACTCGTGCACCCAACTGATCTTCAGCATCTTTTACTTTCACCAGCGTTTCTGGGTGAGCAA
AAACAGGAAGGCAAAATGCCGCAAAAAAGGGAATAAGGGCGACACGGAAATGTTGAATACTCATACTCTT
CCTTTTTCAATATTATTGAAGCATTTATCAGGGTTATTGTCTCATGAGCGGATACATATTTGAATGTATT
TAGAAAAATAAACAAATAGGGGTTCCGCGCACATTTCCCCGAAAAGTGCCACCTGACGTCTAAGAAACCA
TTATTATCATGACATTAACCTATAAAAATAGGCGTATCACGAGGCCCTTTCGTCTTCAAGAATTCCCGAC
ACCATCGAATGGTGCAAAACCTTTCGCGGTATGGCATGATAGCGCCCGGAAGAGAGTCAATTCAGGGTGG
TGAATGTGAAACCAGTAACGTTATACGATGTCGCAGAGTATGCCGGTGTCTCTTATCAGACCGTTTCCCG
CGTGGTGAACCAGGCCAGCCACGTTTCTGCGAAAACGCGGGAAAAAGTGGAAGCGGCGATGGCGGAGCTG
AATTACATTCCCAACCGCGTGGCACAACAACTGGCGGGCAAACAGTCGTTGCTGATTGGCGTTGCCACCT
CCAGTCTGGCCCTGCACGCGCCGTCGCAAATTGTCGCGGCGATTAAATCTCGCGCCGATCAACTGGGTGC
CAGCGTGGTGGTGTCGATGGTAGAACGAAGCGGCGTCGAAGCCTGTAAAGCGGCGGTGCACAATCTTCTC
GCGCAACGCGTCAGTGGGCTGATCATTAACTATCCGCTGGATGACCAGGATGCCATTGCTGTGGAAGCTG
CCTGCACTAATGTTCCGGCGTTATTTCTTGATGTCTCTGACCAGACACCCATCAACAGTATTATTTTCTC
CCATGAAGACGGTACGCGACTGGGCGTGGAGCATCTGGTCGCATTGGGTCACCAGCAAATCGCGCTGTTA
GCGGGCCCATTAAGTTCTGTCTCGGCGCGTCTGCGTCTGGCTGGCTGGCATAAATATCTCACTCGCAATC
AAATTCAGCCGATAGCGGAACGGGAAGGCGACTGGAGTGCCATGTCCGGTTTTCAACAAACCATGCAAAT
GCTGAATGAGGGCATCGTTCCCACTGCGATGCTGGTTGCCAACGATCAGATGGCGCTGGGCGCAATGCGC
GCCATTACCGAGTCCGGGCTGCGCGTTGGTGCGGATATCTCGGTAGTGGGATACGACGATACCGAAGACA
GCTCATGTTATATCCCGCCGTTAACCACCATCAAACAGGATTTTCGCCTGCTGGGGCAAACCAGCGTGGA
CCGCTTGCTGCAACTCTCTCAGGGCCAGGCGGTGAAGGGCAATCAGCTGTTGCCCGTCTCACTGGTGAAA
AGAAAAACCACCCTGGCGCCCAATACGCAAACCGCCTCTCCCCGCGCGTTGGCCGATTCATTAATGCAGC
TGGCACGACAGGTTTCCCGACTGGAAAGCGGGCAGTGAGCGCAACGCAATTAATGTAAGTTAGCTCACTC
ATTAGGCACAATTCTCATGTTTGACAGCTTATCATCGACTGCACGGTGCACCAATGCTTCTGGCGTCAGG
CAGCCATCGGAAGCTGTGGTATGGCTGTGCAGGTCGTAAATCACTGCATAATTCGTGTCGCTCAAGGCGC
ACTCCCGTTCTGGATAATGTTTTTTGCGCCGACATCATAACGGTTCTGGCAAATATTCTGAAATGAGCTG
