>Addgene plasmid #104215 | pHH0103 WWP2 WW domain #4 | depositor partial sequence | sequence record 197367 | WW domain with linker
GGCCCAGCCGGCCGAAAATCTGTACTTCCAAGGTCGTCGTGCCTCTGTGGAGCTCCAAGAACCGGCTCTG
CCGCCGGGTTGGGAAATGAAATATACGTCCGAAGGCGTCCGCTACTTTGTCGATCATAATACCCGCACCA
CCACCTTTAAAGATCCGCGTCCGGGCTTCGAATAGGCGGCCGC
